>Addgene plasmid #89534 | ReNL-H2B_pcDNA3 | addgene full sequence | sequence record 177958 | Addgene NGS Result
TGCTTGTGTGTTGGAGGTCGCTGAGTAGTGCGCGAGCAAAATTTAAGCTACAACAAGGCAAGGCTTGACC
GACAATTGCATGAAGAATCTGCTTAGGGTTAGGCGTTTTGCGCTGCTTCGCGATGTACGGGCCAGATATA
CGCGTTGACATTGATTATTGACTAGTTATTAATAGTAATCAATTACGGGGTCATTAGTTCATAGCCCATA
TATGGAGTTCCGCGTTACATAACTTACGGTAAATGGCCCGCCTGGCTGACCGCCCAACGACCCCCGCCCA
TTGACGTCAATAATGACGTATGTTCCCATAGTAACGCCAATAGGGACTTTCCATTGACGTCAATGGGTGG
AGTATTTACGGTAAACTGCCCACTTGGCAGTACATCAAGTGTATCATATGCCAAGTACGCCCCCTATTGA
CGTCAATGACGGTAAATGGCCCGCCTGGCATTATGCCCAGTACATGACCTTATGGGACTTTCCTACTTGG
CAGTACATCTACGTATTAGTCATCGCTATTACCATGGTGATGCGGTTTTGGCAGTACATCAATGGGCGTG
GATAGCGGTTTGACTCACGGGGATTTCCAAGTCTCCACCCCATTGACGTCAATGGGAGTTTGTTTTGGCA
CCAAAATCAACGGGACTTTCCAAAATGTCGTAACAACTCCGCCCCATTGACGCAAATGGGCGGTAGGCGT
GTACGGTGGGAGGTCTATATAAGCAGAGCTCTCTGGCTAACTAGAGAACCCACTGCTTACTGGCTTATCG
AAATTAATACGACTCACTATAGGGAGACCCAAGCTTGGTACCGAGCTCGGATCCCGCCACCATGGTGAGC
AAGGGCGAGGAGGTCATCAAAGAGTTCATGCGCTTCAAGGTGCGCATGGAGGGCTCCATGAACGGCCACG
AGTTCGAGATCGAGGGCGAGGGCGAGGGCCGCCCCTACGAGGGCACCCAGACCGCCAAGCTGAAGGTGAC
CAAGGGCGGCCCCCTGCCCTTCGCCTGGGACATCCTGTCCCCCCAGTTCATGTACGGCTCCAAGGCGTAC
GTGAAGCACCCCGCCGACATCCCCGATTACAAGAAGCTGTCCTTCCCCGAGGGCTTCAAGTGGGAGCGCG
TGATGAACTTCGAGGACGGCGGTCTGGTGACCGTGACCCAGGACTCCTCCCTGCAGGACGGCACGCTGAT
CTACAAGGTGAAGATGCGCGGCACCAACTTCCCCCCCGACGGCCCCGTAATGCAGAAGAAGACCATGGGC
TGGGAGGCCTCCACCGAGCGCCTGTACCCCCGCGACGGCGTGCTGAAGGGCGAGATCCACCAGGCCCTGA
AGCTGAAGGACGGCGGCCACTACCTGGTGGAGTTCAAGACCATCTACATGGCCAAGAAGCCCGTGCAACT
GCCCGGCTACTACTACGTGGACACCAAGCTGGACATCACCTCCCACAACGAGGACTACACCATCGTGGAA
CAGTACGAGCGCTCCGAGGGCCGCCACCACCTGTTCCTGGGGCATGGCACCGGCAGCACCGGCAGCGGCA
GCTCCGGCACCGCCTCCTCCGAGGACAACAACATGGCCGTCATCAAAGAGTTCATGCGCTTCAAGGTGCG
CATGGAGGGCTCCATGAACGGCCACGAGTTCGAGATCGAGGGCGAGGGCGAGGGCCGCCCCTACGAGGGC
ACCCAGACCGCCAAGCTGAAGGTGACCAAGGGCGGCCCCCTGCCCTTCGCCTGGGACATCCTGTCCCCCC
AGTTCATGTACGGCTCCAAGGCGTACGTGAAGCACCCCGCCGACATCCCCGATTACAAGAAGCTGTCCTT
CCCCGAGGGCTTCAAGTGGGAGCGCGTGATGAACTTCGAGGACGGCGGTCTGGTGACCGTGACCCAGGAC
TCCTCCCTGCAGGACGGCACGCTGATCTACAAGGTGAAGATGCGCGGCACCAACTTCCCCCCCGACGGCC
CCGTAATGCAGAAGAAGACCATGGGCTGGGAGGCCTCCACCGAGCGCCTGTACCCCCGCGACGGCGTGCT
GAAGGGCGAGATCCACCAGGCCCTGAAGCTGAAGGACGGCGGCCACTACCTGGTGGAGTTCAAGACCATC
TACATGGCCAAGAAGCCCGTGCAACTGCCCGGCTACTACTACGTGGACACCAAGCTGGACATCACCTCCC
ACAACGAGGACTACACCATCGTGGAACAGTACGAGCGCTCCGAGGGCCGCCACCACCTGTTCCGGCTGGA
AGATTTCGTTGGGGACTGGCGACAGACAGCCGGCTACAACCTGGACCAAGTCCTTGAACAGGGAGGTGTG
TCCAGTTTGTTTCAGAATCTCGGGGTGTCCGTAACTCCGATCCAAAGGATTGTCCTGAGCGGTGAAAATG
GGCTGAAGATCGACATCCATGTCATCATCCCGTATGAAGGTCTGAGCGGCGACCAAATGGGCCAGATCGA
AAAAATTTTTAAGGTGGTGTACCCTGTGGATGATCATCACTTTAAGGTGATCCTGCACTATGGCACACTG
GTAATCGACGGGGTTACGCCGAACATGATCGACTATTTCGGACGGCCGTATGAAGGCATCGCCGTGTTCG
ACGGCAAAAAGATCACTGTAACAGGGACCCTGTGGAACGGCAACAAAATTATCGACGAGCGCCTGATCAA
CCCCGACGGCTCCCTGCTGTTCCGAGTAACCATCAACGGAGTGACCGGCTGGCGGCTGTGCGAACGCATT
CTGGCGGAATTCATG
[375 nt withheld, positions 2746-3120]
TAACTCGAGCATGCATCTAGAGGGCCCTATTCTATAGTGTCACCTAAATGCTAGAGCTCGCTGATCAGCC
TCGACTGTGCCTTCTAGTTGCCAGCCATCTGTTGTTTGCCCCTCCCCCGTGCCTTCCTTGACCCTGGAAG
GTGCCACTCCCACTGTCCTTTCCTAATAAAATGAGGAAATTGCATCGCATTGTCTGAGTAGGTGTCATTC
TATTCTGGGGGGTGGGGTGGGGCAGGACAGCAAGGGGGAGGATTGGGAAGACAATAGCAGGCATGCTGGG
GATGCGGTGGGCTCTATGGCTTCTGAGGCGGAAAGAACCAGCTGGGGCTCTAGGGGGTATCCCC
[124 nt withheld, positions 3465-3588]
C
[91 nt withheld, positions 3590-3680]
A
[49 nt withheld, positions 3682-3730]
CCTTTGACGTTGGAGTCCACGTTCTTT
[37 nt withheld, positions 3758-3794]
ACCCTATCTCGGTCTATTCTTTTGATTTATAAGGGATTTTGCCGATTTCGGCCTATTGGTTAAAAAATGA
GCTGATTTAACAAAAATTTAACGCGAATTAATTCTGTGGAATGTGTGTCAGTTAGGGTGTGGAAAGTCCC
CAGGCTCCCCAGCAGGCAGAAGTATGCAAAGCATGCATCTCAATTAGTCAGCAACCAGGTGTGGAAAGTC
CCCAGGCTCCCCAGCAGGCAGAAGTATGCAAAGCATGCATCTCAATTAGTCAGCAACCATAGTCCCGCCC
CTAACTCCGCCCATCCCGCCCCTAACTCCGCCCAGTTCCGCCCATTCTCCGCCCCATGGCTGACTAATTT
TTTTTATTTATGCAGAGGCCGAGGCCGCCTCTGCCTCTGAGCTATTCCAGAAGTAGTGAGGAGGCTTTTT
TGGAGGCCTAGGCTTTTGCAAAAAGCTCCCGGGAGCTTGTATATCCATTTTCGGATCTGATCAAGAGACA
GGATGAGGATCGTTTCGCATGATTGAACAAGATGGATTGCACGCAGGTTCTCCGGCCGCTTGGGTGGAGA
GGCTATTCGGCTATGACTGGGCACAACAGACAATCGGCTGCTCTGATGCCGCCGTGTTCCGGCTGTCAGC
GCAGGGGCGCCCGGTTCTTTTTGTCAAGACCGACCTGTCCGGTGCCCTGAATGAACTGCAGGACGAGGCA
GCGCGGCTATCGTGGCTGGCCACGACGGGCGTTCCTTGCGCAGCTGTGCTCGACGTTGTCACTGAAGCGG
GAAGGGACTGGCTGCTATTGGGCGAAGTGCCGGGGCAGGATCTCCTGTCATCTCACCTTGCTCCTGCCGA
GAAAGTATCCATCATGGCTGATGCAATGCGGCGGCTGCATACGCTTGATCCGGCTACCTGCCCATTCGAC
CACCAAGCGAAACATCGCATCGAGCGAGCACGTACTCGGATGGAAGCCGGTCTTGTCGATCAGGATGATC
TGGACGAAGAGCATCAGGGGCTCGCGCCAGCCGAACTGTTCGCCAGGCTCAAGGCGCGCATGCCCGACGG
CGAGGATCTCGTCGTGACCCATGGCGATGCCTGCTTGCCGAATATCATGGTGGAAAATGGCCGCTTTTCT
GGATTCATCGACTGTGGCCGGCTGGGTGTGGCGGACCGCTATCAGGACATAGCGTTGGCTACCCGTGATA
TTGCTGAAGAGCTTGGCGGCGAATGGGCTGACCGCTTCCTCGTGCTTTACGGTATCGCCGCTCCCGATTC
GCAGCGCATCGCCTTCTATCGCCTTCTTGACGAGTTCTTCTGAGCGGGACTCTGGGGTTCGAAATGACCG
ACCAAGCGACGCCCAACCTGCCATCACGAGATTTCGATTCCACCGCCGCCTTCTATGAAAGGTTGGGCTT
CGGAATCGTTTTCCGGGACGCCGGCTGGATGATCCTCCAGCGCGGGGATCTCATGCTGGAGTTCTTCGCC
CACCCCAACTTGTTTATTGCAGCTTATAATGGTTACAAATAAAGCAATAGCATCACAAATTTCACAAATA
AAGCATTTTTTTCACTGCATTCTAGTTGTGGTTTGTCCAAACTCATCAATGTATCTTATCATGTCTGTAT
ACCGTCGACCTCTAGCTAGAGCTTGGCGTAATCATGGTCATAGCTGTTTCCTGTGTGAAATTGTTATCCG
CTCACAATTCCACACAACATACGAGCCGGAAGCATAAAGTGTAAAGCCTGGGGTGCCTAATGAGTGAGCT
AACTCACATTAATTGCGTTGCGCTCACTGCCCGCTTTCCAGTCGGGAAACCTGTCGTGCCAGCTGCATTA
ATGAATCGGCCAACGCGCGGGGAGAGGCGGTTTGCGTATTGGGCGCTCTTCCGCTTCCTCGCTCACTGAC
TCGCTGCGCTCGGTCGTTCGGCTGCGGCGAGCGGTATCAGCTCACTCAAAGGCGGTAATACGGTTATCCA
CAGAATCAGGGGATAACGCAGGAAAGAACATGTGAGCAAAAGGCCAGCAAAAGGCCAGGAACCGTAAAAA
GGCCGCGTTGCTGGCGTTTTTCCATAGGCTCCGCCCCCCTGACGAGCATCACAAAAATCGACGCTCAAGT
CAGAGGTGGCGAAACCCGACAGGACTATAAAGATACCAGGCGTTTCCCCCTGGAAGCTCCCTCGTGCGCT
CTCCTGTTCCGACCCTGCCGCTTACCGGATACCTGTCCGCCTTTCTCCCTTCGGGAAGCGTGGCGCTTTC
TCATAGCTCACGCTGTAGGTATCTCAGTTCGGTGTAGGTCGTTCGCTCCAAGCTGGGCTGTGTGCACGAA
CCCCCCGTTCAGCCCGACCGCTGCGCCTTATCCGGTAACTATCGTCTTGAGTCCAACCCGGTAAGACACG
ACTTATCGCCACTGGCAGCAGCCACTGGTAACAGGATTAGCAGAGCGAGGTATGTAGGCGGTGCTACAGA
GTTCTTGAAGTGGTGGCCTAACTACGGCTACACTAGAAGAACAGTATTTGGTATCTGCGCTCTGCTGAAG
CCAGTTACCTTCGGAAAAAGAGTTGGTAGCTCTTGATCCGGCAAACAAACCACCGCTGGTAGCGGTGGTT
TTTTTGTTTGCAAGCAGCAGATTACGCGCAGAAAAAAAGGATCTCAAGAAGATCCTTTGATCTTTTCTAC
GGGGTCTGACGCTCAGTGGAACGAAAACTCACGTTAAGGGATTTTGGTCATGAGATTATCAAAAAGGATC
TTCACCTAGATCCTTTTAAATTAAAAATGAAGTTTTAAATCAATCTAAAGTATATATGAGTAAACTTGGT
CTGACAGTTACCAATGCTTAATCAGTGAGGCACCTATCTCAGCGATCTGTCTATTTCGTTCATCCATAGT
TGCCTGACTCCCCGTCGTGTAGATAACTACGATACGGGAGGGCTTACCATCTGGCCCCAGTGCTGCAATG
ATACCGCGAGACCCACGCTCACCGGCTCCAGATTTATCAGCAATAAACCAGCCAGCCGGAAGGGCCGAGC
GCAGAAGTGGTCCTGCAACTTTATCCGCCTCCATCCAGTCTATTAATTGTTGCCGGGAAGCTAGAGTAAG
TAGTTCGCCAGTTAATAGTTTGCGCAACGTTGTTGCCATTGCTACAGGCATCGTGGTGTCACGCTCGTCG
TTTGGTATGGCTTCATTCAGCTCCGGTTCCCAACGATCAAGGCGAGTTACATGATCCCCCATGTTGTGCA
AAAAAGCGGTTAGCTCCTTCGGTCCTCCGATCGTTGTCAGAAGTAAGTTGGCCGCAGTGTTATCACTCAT
GGTTATGGCAGCACTGCATAATTCTCTTACTGTCATGCCATCCGTAAGATGCTTTTCTGTGACTGGTGAG
TACTCAACCAAGTCATTCTGAGAATAGTGTATGCGGCGACCGAGTTGCTCTTGCCCGGCGTCAATACGGG
ATAATACCGCGCCACATAGCAGAACTTTAAAAGTGCTCATCATTGGAAAACGTTCTTCGGGGCGAAAACT
CTCAAGGATCTTACCGCTGTTGAGATCCAGTTCGATGTAACCCACTCGTGCACCCAACTGATCTTCAGCA
TCTTTTACTTTCACCAGCGTTTCTGGGTGAGCAAAAACAGGAAGGCAAAATGCCGCAAAAAAGGGAATAA
GGGCGACACGGAAATGTTGAATACTCATACTCTTCCTTTTTCAATATTATTGAAGCATTTATCAGGGTTA
TTGTCTCATGAGCGGATACATATTTGAATGTATTTAGAAAAATAAACAAATAGGGGTTCCGCGCACATTT
CCCCGAAAAGTGCCACCTGACGTCGACGGATCGGGAGATCTCCCGATCCCCTATGGTGCACTCTCAGTAC
AATCTGCTCTGATGCCGCATAGTTAAGCCAGTATCTGCTCCC
Features (pLannotate 1.2.2; 23 found; start..end, strand, type, name):
    147..526     +  enhancer       CMV enhancer: human cytomegalovirus immediate early enhancer
    527..730     +  promoter       CMV promoter: human cytomegalovirus (CMV) immediate early promoter
    726..759     +  LTR            5' LTR (truncated) (fragment): truncated 5' long terminal repeat (LTR) from HIV-1
    775..793     +  promoter       T7 promoter: promoter for bacteriophage T7 RNA polymerase
    832..2232    +  CDS            tdTomato: tdTomato is a basic (constitutively fluorescent) orange fluorescent protein published in 2004, derived from Discosoma sp.. It is reported to be a somewhat slowly-maturing tandem dimer with low acid sensitivity.
   2239..2736    +  CDS            Nluc: NanoLuc® luciferase human codon-optimized
   2743..3120    +  CDS            H2BC12 (sequence partly withheld): H2B1K_HUMAN - Also known as H2BFT Experimental evidence at protein level: Swiss-Prot protein existence level 1. Has broad antibacterial activity. May contribute to the formation of the functional antimicrobial barrier of the colonic epithelium, and to the bactericidal activity of amniotic fluid. From Homo sapiens (Human).
   3151..3169    -  promoter       SP6 promoter: promoter for bacteriophage SP6 RNA polymerase
   3195..3419    +  polyA_signal   bGH poly(A) signal: bovine growth hormone polyadenylation signal
   3423..3444    +  promoter       SV40 promoter (fragment): SV40 enhancer and early promoter
   3465..3893    +  rep_origin     f1 ori (sequence partly withheld): f1 bacteriophage origin of replication; arrow indicates direction of (+) strand synthesis
   3907..4236    +  promoter       SV40 promoter: SV40 enhancer and early promoter
   4303..5094    +  CDS            neo: KKA2_KLEPN - Also known as kan, nptII. Experimental evidence at protein level: Swiss-Prot protein existence level 1. Resistance to kanamycin, neomycin, paromomycin, ribostamycin, butirosin and gentamicin B. From Klebsiella pneumoniae.
   5118..5276    +  CDS            ble (fragment): BLE_KLEPN - Experimental evidence at protein level: Swiss-Prot protein existence level 1. Binding protein with a strong affinity to the bleomycin family of antibiotics. Binds to CL990; an antimitotic-antibiotic compound. From Klebsiella pneumoniae.
   5271..5392    +  polyA_signal   SV40 poly(A) signal: SV40 polyadenylation signal
   5465..5481    -  protein_bind   lac operator: The lac repressor binds to the lac operator to inhibit transcription in E. coli. This inhibition can be relieved by adding lactose or isopropyl-β-D-thiogalactopyranoside (IPTG). lac repressor encoded by lacI
   5489..5519    -  promoter       lac promoter: promoter for the E. coli lac operon
   5534..5555    -  protein_bind   CAP binding site: CAP binding activates transcription in the presence of cAMP. E. coli catabolite activator protein
   5568..5660    -  CDS            lacI (fragment): lac repressor; lacI; The lac repressor binds to the lac operator to inhibit transcription in E. coli. This inhibition can be relieved by adding lactose or isopropyl-β-D-thiogalactopyranoside (IPTG).
   5843..6431    -  rep_origin     ori: high-copy-number ColE1/pMB1/pBR322/pUC origin of replication
   6602..7462    -  CDS            AmpR: β-lactamase; bla; confers resistance to ampicillin, carbenicillin, and related antibiotics
   7463..7567    -  promoter       AmpR promoter: bla
   7626..7678    -  misc_feature   bom (fragment): basis of mobility region from pBR322
