[The description below was written by a language model from this plasmid's Addgene catalogue record and pLannotate feature annotations shown in this document.]
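Description:
ReNL-H2B_pcDNA3 is a mammalian expression plasmid built on the Invitrogen pcDNA3 backbone that encodes the red enhanced Nano-lantern (ReNL), a bright luminescent protein, fused to histone 2B. In bacteria it replicates from a high-copy ColE1/pUC-type origin and is selected with ampicillin through the β-lactamase gene. An f1 origin is also present. For selection in mammalian cells, an SV40 early promoter drives a neomycin phosphotransferase cassette, terminated by an SV40 poly(A) signal, which allows G418 selection of stable transfectants.

The payload sits between the BamHI and EcoRI sites, downstream of the CMV immediate-early enhancer and promoter and upstream of the bovine growth hormone polyadenylation signal. The feature table shows three consecutive coding segments on the same strand: tdTomato, then NanoLuc luciferase, then human histone H2B at the C-terminal end. The tdTomato–NanoLuc portion corresponds to ReNL, which the record describes as a synthetic, NanoLuc-derived red colour variant. In designs of this type, energy from the luciferase reaction is transferred to the adjacent fluorescent protein, so the emitted light is shifted toward that protein's colour. The H2B moiety incorporates the reporter into chromatin, giving a nuclear luminescent label. T7 and SP6 promoters flank the insert as standard pcDNA3 elements. The short HIV LTR, ble, lacI and extra SV40 promoter hits in the annotation are small fragments, most likely backbone remnants or annotation matches rather than functional parts.

The construct is one of a set of colour variants intended for real-time multicolour bioluminescence imaging, here marking nuclei or chromatin in living mammalian cells without excitation light.
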