Addgene plasmid #89534: ReNL-H2B_pcDNA3
Purpose: Red color variant of bright luminescent protein, fused to histone 2B
Depositing lab: Takeharu Nagai. Depositing organization: The University of Osaka. Publication: Five colour variants of bright luminescent protein for real-time multicolour bioimaging. Suzuki K, Kimura T, Shinoda H, Bai G, Daniels MJ, Arai Y, Nakano M, Nagai T. Nat Commun. 2016 Dec 14;7:13718. doi: 10.1038/ncomms13718. PubMed 27966527.
Backbone
  Vector backbone: pcDNA3
  Backbone manufacturer: Invitrogen
  Backbone size w/o insert (bp): 5400
  Vector type: Mammalian Expression
  Selectable markers: Neomycin (select with G418)
Growth in bacteria
  Bacterial resistance: Ampicillin, 100 μg/mL
  Growth temperature: 37°C
  Growth strain: DH5alpha
  Copy number: High Copy
Gene/Insert
  Gene/Insert name: ReNL
  Species: Synthetic
  Insert size (bp): 1908
  GenBank ID: LC128718
  Promoter: CMV
  Tag / fusion protein: histone 2B (C terminal on insert)
  Cloning method: Restriction Enzyme; 5′ cloning site BamHI (not destroyed); 3′ cloning site EcoRI (not destroyed)
  Sequencing primers: 5′ CMV-F; 3′ BGHrev
Terms and licenses: Academic/Nonprofit Terms; Industry Terms: Not Available to Industry
Depositor comments: Derived from NanoLuc luciferase
How to cite: ReNL-H2B_pcDNA3 was a gift from Takeharu Nagai (Addgene plasmid # 89534 ; http://n2t.net/addgene:89534 ; RRID:Addgene_89534)
