>Addgene plasmid #89534 | ReNL-H2B_pcDNA3 | depositor partial sequence | sequence record 173477 | ReNL moiety
ATGGTGAGCAAGGGCGAGGAGGTCATCAAAGAGTTCATGCGCTTCAAGGTGCGCATGGAGGGCTCCATGA
ACGGCCACGAGTTCGAGATCGAGGGCGAGGGCGAGGGCCGCCCCTACGAGGGCACCCAGACCGCCAAGCT
GAAGGTGACCAAGGGCGGCCCCCTGCCCTTCGCCTGGGACATCCTGTCCCCCCAGTTCATGTACGGCTCC
AAGGCGTACGTGAAGCACCCCGCCGACATCCCCGATTACAAGAAGCTGTCCTTCCCCGAGGGCTTCAAGT
GGGAGCGCGTGATGAACTTCGAGGACGGCGGTCTGGTGACCGTGACCCAGGACTCCTCCCTGCAGGACGG
CACGCTGATCTACAAGGTGAAGATGCGCGGCACCAACTTCCCCCCCGACGGCCCCGTAATGCAGAAGAAG
ACCATGGGCTGGGAGGCCTCCACCGAGCGCCTGTACCCCCGCGACGGCGTGCTGAAGGGCGAGATCCACC
AGGCCCTGAAGCTGAAGGACGGCGGCCACTACCTGGTGGAGTTCAAGACCATCTACATGGCCAAGAAGCC
CGTGCAACTGCCCGGCTACTACTACGTGGACACCAAGCTGGACATCACCTCCCACAACGAGGACTACACC
ATCGTGGAACAGTACGAGCGCTCCGAGGGCCGCCACCACCTGTTCCTGGGGCATGGCACCGGCAGCACCG
GCAGCGGCAGCTCCGGCACCGCCTCCTCCGAGGACAACAACATGGCCGTCATCAAAGAGTTCATGCGCTT
CAAGGTGCGCATGGAGGGCTCCATGAACGGCCACGAGTTCGAGATCGAGGGCGAGGGCGAGGGCCGCCCC
TACGAGGGCACCCAGACCGCCAAGCTGAAGGTGACCAAGGGCGGCCCCCTGCCCTTCGCCTGGGACATCC
TGTCCCCCCAGTTCATGTACGGCTCCAAGGCGTACGTGAAGCACCCCGCCGACATCCCCGATTACAAGAA
GCTGTCCTTCCCCGAGGGCTTCAAGTGGGAGCGCGTGATGAACTTCGAGGACGGCGGTCTGGTGACCGTG
ACCCAGGACTCCTCCCTGCAGGACGGCACGCTGATCTACAAGGTGAAGATGCGCGGCACCAACTTCCCCC
CCGACGGCCCCGTAATGCAGAAGAAGACCATGGGCTGGGAGGCCTCCACCGAGCGCCTGTACCCCCGCGA
CGGCGTGCTGAAGGGCGAGATCCACCAGGCCCTGAAGCTGAAGGACGGCGGCCACTACCTGGTGGAGTTC
AAGACCATCTACATGGCCAAGAAGCCCGTGCAACTGCCCGGCTACTACTACGTGGACACCAAGCTGGACA
TCACCTCCCACAACGAGGACTACACCATCGTGGAACAGTACGAGCGCTCCGAGGGCCGCCACCACCTGTT
CCGGCTGGAAGATTTCGTTGGGGACTGGCGACAGACAGCCGGCTACAACCTGGACCAAGTCCTTGAACAG
GGAGGTGTGTCCAGTTTGTTTCAGAATCTCGGGGTGTCCGTAACTCCGATCCAAAGGATTGTCCTGAGCG
GTGAAAATGGGCTGAAGATCGACATCCATGTCATCATCCCGTATGAAGGTCTGAGCGGCGACCAAATGGG
CCAGATCGAAAAAATTTTTAAGGTGGTGTACCCTGTGGATGATCATCACTTTAAGGTGATCCTGCACTAT
GGCACACTGGTAATCGACGGGGTTACGCCGAACATGATCGACTATTTCGGACGGCCGTATGAAGGCATCG
CCGTGTTCGACGGCAAAAAGATCACTGTAACAGGGACCCTGTGGAACGGCAACAAAATTATCGACGAGCG
CCTGATCAACCCCGACGGCTCCCTGCTGTTCCGAGTAACCATCAACGGAGTGACCGGCTGGCGGCTGTGC
GAACGCATTCTGGCG
